Addgene plasmid #124392: GB1-His-TET1-878-911-L897A(pL91)
Purpose: E.Coli produced TET1-SID mutants (L897A) purified by FPLC nickel column
Depositing lab: Shaun Cowley. Depositing organization: University of Leicester. Publication: Sin3A recruits Tet1 to the PAH1 domain via a highly conserved Sin3-Interaction Domain. Chandru A, Bate N, Vuister GW, Cowley SM. Sci Rep. 2018 Oct 2;8(1):14689. doi: 10.1038/s41598-018-32942-w. PubMed 30279502.
Backbone
  Vector backbone: pLeicester 91
  Backbone manufacturer: University of Leicester
  Vector type: Bacterial Expression
Growth in bacteria
  Bacterial resistance: Ampicillin, 100 μg/mL
  Growth temperature: 37°C
  Growth strain: DH5alpha
  Copy number: Unknown
Gene/Insert
  Gene/Insert name: GB1-His-TET1-878-911-L897A
  Species: H. sapiens (human)
  Insert size (bp): 300
  Mutation: L897A
  Entrez Gene: TET1 (a.k.a. CXXC6, LCX, bA119F7.1)
  Tag / fusion protein: GB1-Histidine (N terminal on backbone)
Terms and licenses: Academic/Nonprofit Terms; Industry Terms: Not Available to Industry
How to cite: GB1-His-TET1-878-911-L897A(pL91) was a gift from Shaun Cowley (Addgene plasmid # 124392 ; http://n2t.net/addgene:124392 ; RRID:Addgene_124392)
