[The description below was written by a language model from this plasmid's Addgene catalogue record and pLannotate feature annotations shown in this document.]
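Description:
GB1-His-TET1-878-911-L897A(pL91) is a 5.8 kb bacterial expression plasmid built on the pLeicester 91 backbone for producing a short human TET1 peptide as a soluble, purifiable fusion protein in E. coli. It is selected with ampicillin through a β-lactamase (AmpR) cassette and replicates from a ColE1/pMB1-type origin. The annotated rop gene and bom region point to pBR322-like copy control, although the record lists copy number as unknown. An f1 origin and remnants of a tetracycline resistance gene are also present; the latter are fragments only and should not confer resistance.

Expression is driven by a T7 promoter followed by a lac operator and the T7 gene 10 ribosome binding site. A plasmid-borne lacI gene supplies the repressor, so transcription is held off until IPTG induction in a host that provides T7 RNA polymerase. The open reading frame begins with the GB1 domain of streptococcal protein G, a small solubility-enhancing partner, followed by a histidine tag and a TEV protease recognition site. The TET1 segment sits downstream of these, so the tags can be cleaved off after purification. The feature table does not annotate the TET1 insert itself, and it also detects a second polyhistidine fragment downstream of the insert position, whose reading frame relative to the fusion is not stated. The rrnB T1/T2 and T7 terminators follow the cassette.

The insert encodes TET1 residues 878–911, the Sin3-interaction domain (SID), carrying an L897A substitution. The stated purpose is to produce this mutant SID in E. coli and purify it on a nickel column by FPLC. The associated work concerns recruitment of Tet1 to the Sin3A PAH1 domain.
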