Features (pLannotate 1.2.2; 24 found; start..end, strand, type, name):
      1..19      +  promoter       T7 promoter: promoter for bacteriophage T7 RNA polymerase
     20..44      +  protein_bind   lac operator: The lac repressor binds to the lac operator to inhibit transcription in E. coli. This inhibition can be relieved by adding lactose or isopropyl-β-D-thiogalactopyranoside (IPTG). lac repressor encoded by lacI
     59..81      +  RBS            RBS: efficient ribosome binding site from bacteriophage T7 gene 10 (Olins and Rangwala, 1989)
     95..256     +  CDS            GB1: B1 domain of Streptococcal protein G effective as a solubilizing fusion partner (Cheng and Patel, 2004)
    263..282     +  CDS            capTEV™ (fragment): composite tag for in vivo biotinylation, TEV protease cleavage, and 6xHis tagging
    287..307     +  CDS            TEV site: tobacco etch virus (TEV) protease recognition and cleavage site
    455..472     +  CDS            9xHis (fragment): 9xHis affinity tag
    519..634     +  ncRNA          5S rRNA: Accession: RF00001 - 5S ribosomal RNA
    638..724     +  terminator     rrnB T1 terminator: Escherichia coli rrnB; transcription terminator T1 from the E. coli rrnB gene
    816..843     +  terminator     rrnB T2 terminator: transcription terminator T2 from the E. coli rrnB gene
    862..901     +  promoter       AmpR promoter (fragment): bla
    911..958     +  terminator     T7 terminator: transcription terminator for bacteriophage T7 RNA polymerase
    995..1450    +  rep_origin     f1 ori (sequence partly withheld): f1 bacteriophage origin of replication; arrow indicates direction of (+) strand synthesis
   1565..2425    -  CDS            AmpR: β-lactamase; bla; confers resistance to ampicillin, carbenicillin, and related antibiotics
   2426..2518    -  promoter       AmpR promoter: bla
   2599..3187    +  rep_origin     ori: high-copy-number ColE1/pMB1/pBR322/pUC origin of replication
   3373..3512    -  misc_feature   bom: basis of mobility region from pBR322
   3614..3805    -  CDS            rop: Rop protein, which maintains plasmids at low copy number; rop
   3822..4202    +  CDS            YPB1_ECOLX: Protein predicted: Swiss-Prot protein existence level 4. From Escherichia coli.
   4264..4328    -  CDS            TcR (fragment): tetracycline efflux protein; tet; confers resistance to tetracycline
   4343..4364    -  protein_bind   CAP binding site: CAP binding activates transcription in the presence of cAMP. E. coli catabolite activator protein
   4377..5459    -  CDS            lacI: lac repressor; lacI; The lac repressor binds to the lac operator to inhibit transcription in E. coli. This inhibition can be relieved by adding lactose or isopropyl-β-D-thiogalactopyranoside (IPTG).
   5460..5537    -  promoter       lacI promoter: lacI
   5545..5824    -  CDS            TcR (fragment): tetracycline efflux protein; tet; confers resistance to tetracycline
>Addgene plasmid #124392 | GB1-His-TET1-878-911-L897A(pL91) | addgene full sequence | sequence record 245178 | Addgene NGS Result
TAATACGACTCACTATAGGGGAATTGTGAGCGGATAACAATTCCCCTCTAGAAATAATTTTGTTTAACTT
TAAGAAGGAGATATACATATGCAGTACAAACTGATCCTGAACGGTAAAACCCTGAAAGGTGAAACCACCA
CCGAAGCTGTTGACGCTGCTACCGCGGAAAAAGTTTTCAAACAGTACGCTAACGACAACGGTGTTGACGG
TGAATGGACCTACGACGACGCTACCAAAACCTTCACCGTTACCGAAGGATCTCATCATCATCATCATCAT
GGATCCGAAAACCTGTATTTTCAGGGCGCCCTCTTATCGTTAATGAAAGATAGGAGATTAACATTGGAGC
AAGTGGTAGCCATAGAGGCCGCCACTCAACTCTCAGAAGCCCCATCAGAGAATTCCTCCCCATGAAATTC
GAGCTCCGTCGACAAGCTTGCGGCCGCACTCGAGCACCACCACCACCACCACTAATGTTAATTAAGTTGG
GCGTTCCTAGGCTGATAAAACAGAATTTGCCTGGCGGCAGTAGCGCGGTGGTCCCACCTGACCCCATGCC
GAACTCAGAAGTGAAACGCCGTAGCGCCGATGGTAGTGTGGGGTCTCCCCATGCGAGAGTAGGGAACTGC
CAGGCATCAAATAAAACGAAAGGCTCAGTCGAAAGACTGGGCCTTTCGTTTTATCTGTTGTTTGTCGGTG
AACGCTCTCCTGAGTAGGACAAATCCGCCGGGAGCGGATTTGAACGTTGCGAAGCAACGGCCCGGAGGGT
GGCGGGCAGGACGCCCGCCATAAACTGCCAGGCATCAAATTAAGCAGAAGGCCATCCTGACGGATGGCCT
TTTTGCGTTTCTACAAACTCTTTTGTTTATTTTTCTAAATACATTCAAATATGTATCCGCTGAGCAATAA
CTAGCATAACCCCTTGGGGCCTCTAAACGGGTCTTGAGGGGTTTTTTGCTGAAAGGAGGAACTATATCCG
GATTGGCGAATGGG
[124 nt withheld, positions 995-1118]
C
[91 nt withheld, positions 1120-1210]
A
[49 nt withheld, positions 1212-1260]
CCTTTGACGTTGGAGTCCACGTTCTTT
[37 nt withheld, positions 1288-1324]
ACCCTATCTCGGTCTATTCTTTTGATTTATAAGGGATTTTGCCGATTTCGGCCTATTGGTTAAAAAATGA
GCTGATTTAACAAAAATTTAACGCGAATTTTAACAAAATATTAACGTTTACAATTTCTGGCGGCACGATG
GCATGAGATTATCAAAAAGGATCTTCACCTAGATCCTTTTAAATTAAAAATGAAGTTTTAAATCAATCTA
AAGTATATATGAGTAAACTTGGTCTGACAGTTACCAATGCTTAATCAGTGAGGCACCTATCTCAGCGATC
TGTCTATTTCGTTCATCCATAGTTGCCTGACTCCCCGTCGTGTAGATAACTACGATACGGGAGGGCTTAC
CATCTGGCCCCAGTGCTGCAATGATACCGCGAGACCCACGCTCACCGGCTCCAGATTTATCAGCAATAAA
CCAGCCAGCCGGAAGGGCCGAGCGCAGAAGTGGTCCTGCAACTTTATCCGCCTCCATCCAGTCTATTAAT
TGTTGCCGGGAAGCTAGAGTAAGTAGTTCGCCAGTTAATAGTTTGCGCAACGTTGTTGCCATTGCTACAG
GCATCGTGGTGTCACGCTCGTCGTTTGGTATGGCTTCATTCAGCTCCGGTTCCCAACGATCAAGGCGAGT
TACATGATCCCCCATGTTGTGCAAAAAAGCGGTTAGCTCCTTCGGTCCTCCGATCGTTGTCAGAAGTAAG
TTGGCCGCAGTGTTATCACTCATGGTTATGGCAGCACTGCATAATTCTCTTACTGTCATGCCATCCGTAA
GATGCTTTTCTGTGACTGGTGAGTACTCAACCAAGTCATTCTGAGAATAGTGTATGCGGCGACCGAGTTG
CTCTTGCCCGGCGTCAATACGGGATAATACCGCGCCACATAGCAGAACTTTAAAAGTGCTCATCATTGGA
AAACGTTCTTCGGGGCGAAAACTCTCAAGGATCTTACCGCTGTTGAGATCCAGTTCGATGTAACCCACTC
GTGCACCCAACTGATCTTCAGCATCTTTTACTTTCACCAGCGTTTCTGGGTGAGCAAAAACAGGAAGGCA
AAATGCCGCAAAAAAGGGAATAAGGGCGACACGGAAATGTTGAATACTCATACTCTTCCTTTTTCAATCA
TGATTGAAGCATTTATCAGGGTTATTGTCTCATGAGCGGATACATATTTGAATGTATTTAGAAAAATAAA
CAAATAGGTCATGACCAAAATCCCTTAACGTGAGTTTTCGTTCCACTGAGCGTCAGACCCCGTAGAAAAG
ATCAAAGGATCTTCTTGAGATCCTTTTTTTCTGCGCGTAATCTGCTGCTTGCAAACAAAAAAACCACCGC
TACCAGCGGTGGTTTGTTTGCCGGATCAAGAGCTACCAACTCTTTTTCCGAAGGTAACTGGCTTCAGCAG
AGCGCAGATACCAAATACTGTCCTTCTAGTGTAGCCGTAGTTAGGCCACCACTTCAAGAACTCTGTAGCA
CCGCCTACATACCTCGCTCTGCTAATCCTGTTACCAGTGGCTGCTGCCAGTGGCGATAAGTCGTGTCTTA
CCGGGTTGGACTCAAGACGATAGTTACCGGATAAGGCGCAGCGGTCGGGCTGAACGGGGGGTTCGTGCAC
ACAGCCCAGCTTGGAGCGAACGACCTACACCGAACTGAGATACCTACAGCGTGAGCTATGAGAAAGCGCC
ACGCTTCCCGAAGGGAGAAAGGCGGACAGGTATCCGGTAAGCGGCAGGGTCGGAACAGGAGAGCGCACGA
GGGAGCTTCCAGGGGGAAACGCCTGGTATCTTTATAGTCCTGTCGGGTTTCGCCACCTCTGACTTGAGCG
TCGATTTTTGTGATGCTCGTCAGGGGGGCGGAGCCTATGGAAAAACGCCAGCAACGCGGCCTTTTTACGG
TTCCTGGCCTTTTGCTGGCCTTTTGCTCACATGTTCTTTCCTGCGTTATCCCCTGATTCTGTGGATAACC
GTATTACCGCCTTTGAGTGAGCTGATACCGCTCGCCGCAGCCGAACGACCGAGCGCAGCGAGTCAGTGAG
CGAGGAAGCGGAAGAGCGCCTGATGCGGTATTTTCTCCTTACGCATCTGTGCGGTATTTCACACCGCAAT
GGTGCACTCTCAGTACAATCTGCTCTGATGCCGCATAGTTAAGCCAGTATACACTCCGCTATCGCTACGT
GACTGGGTCATGGCTGCGCCCCGACACCCGCCAACACCCGCTGACGCGCCCTGACGGGCTTGTCTGCTCC
CGGCATCCGCTTACAGACAAGCTGTGACCGTCTCCGGGAGCTGCATGTGTCAGAGGTTTTCACCGTCATC
ACCGAAACGCGCGAGGCAGCTGCGGTAAAGCTCATCAGCGTGGTCGTGAAGCGATTCACAGATGTCTGCC
TGTTCATCCGCGTCCAGCTCGTTGAGTTTCTCCAGAAGCGTTAATGTCTGGCTTCTGATAAAGCGGGCCA
TGTTAAGGGCGGTTTTTTCCTGTTTGGTCACTGATGCCTCCGTGTAAGGGGGATTTCTGTTCATGGGGGT
AATGATACCGATGAAACGAGAGAGGATGCTCACGATACGGGTTACTGATGATGAACATGCCCGGTTACTG
GAACGTTGTGAGGGTAAACAACTGGCGGTATGGATGCGGCGGGACCAGAGAAAAATCACTCAGGGTCAAT
GCCAGCGCTTCGTTAATACAGATGTAGGTGTTCCACAGGGTAGCCAGCAGCATCCTGCGATGCAGATCCG
GAACATAATGGTGCAGGGCGCTGACTTCCGCGTTTCCAGACTTTACGAAACACGGAAACCGAAGACCATT
CATGTTGTTGCTCAGGTCGCAGACGTTTTGCAGCAGCAGTCGCTTCACGTTCGCTCGCGTATCGGTGATT
CATTCTGCTAACCAGTAAGGCAACCCCGCCAGCCTAGCCGGGTCCTCAACGACAGGAGCACGATCATGCT
AGTCATGCCCCGCGCCCACCGGAAGGAGCTGACTGGGTTGAAGGCTCTCAAGGGCATCGGTCGAGATCCC
GGTGCCTAATGAGTGAGCTAACTTACATTAATTGCGTTGCGCTCACTGCCCGCTTTCCAGTCGGGAAACC
TGTCGTGCCAGCTGCATTAATGAATCGGCCAACGCGCGGGGAGAGGCGGTTTGCGTATTGGGCGCCAGGG
TGGTTTTTCTTTTCACCAGTGAGACGGGCAACAGCTGATTGCCCTTCACCGCCTGGCCCTGAGAGAGTTG
CAGCAAGCGGTCCACGCTGGTTTGCCCCAGCAGGCGAAAATCCTGTTTGATGGTGGTTAACGGCGGGATA
TAACATGAGCTGTCTTCGGTATCGTCGTATCCCACTACCGAGATGTCCGCACCAACGCGCAGCCCGGACT
CGGTAATGGCGCGCATTGCGCCCAGCGCCATCTGATCGTTGGCAACCAGCATCGCAGTGGGAACGATGCC
CTCATTCAGCATTTGCATGGTTTGTTGAAAACCGGACATGGCACTCCAGTCGCCTTCCCGTTCCGCTATC
GGCTGAATTTGATTGCGAGTGAGATATTTATGCCAGCCAGCCAGACGCAGACGCGCCGAGACAGAACTTA
ATGGGCCCGCTAACAGCGCGATTTGCTGGTGACCCAATGCGACCAGATGCTCCACGCCCAGTCGCGTACC
GTCTTCATGGGAGAAAATAATACTGTTGATGGGTGTCTGGTCAGAGACATCAAGAAATAACGCCGGAACA
TTAGTGCAGGCAGCTTCCACAGCAATGGCATCCTGGTCATCCAGCGGATAGTTAATGATCAGCCCACTGA
CGCGTTGCGCGAGAAGATTGTGCACCGCCGCTTTACAGGCTTCGACGCCGCTTCGTTCTACCATCGACAC
CACCACGCTGGCACCCAGTTGATCGGCGCGAGATTTAATCGCCGCGACAATTTGCGACGGCGCGTGCAGG
GCCAGACTGGAGGTGGCAACGCCAATCAGCAACGACTGTTTGCCCGCCAGTTGTTGTGCCACGCGGTTGG
GAATGTAATTCAGCTCCGCCATCGCCGCTTCCACTTTTTCCCGCGTTTTCGCAGAAACGTGGCTGGCCTG
GTTCACCACGCGGGAAACGGTCTGATAAGAGACACCGGCATACTCTGCGACATCGTATAACGTTACTGGT
TTCACATTCACCACCCTGAATTGACTCTCTTCCGGGCGCTATCATGCCATACCGCGAAAGGTTTTGCGCC
ATTCGATGGTGTCCGGGATCTCGACGCTCTCCCTTATGCGACTCCTGCATTAGGAAGCAGCCCAGTAGTA
GGTTGAGGCCGTTGAGCACCGCCGCCGCAAGGAATGGTGCATGCAAGGAGATGGCGCCCAACAGTCCCCC
GGCCACGGGGCCTGCCACCATACCCACGCCGAAACAAGCGCTCATGAGCCCGAAGTGGCGAGCCCGATCT
TCCCCATCGGTGATGTCGGCGATATAGGCGCCAGCAACCGCACCTGTGGCGCCGGTGATGCCGGCCACGA
TGCGTCCGGCGTAGAGGATCGAGATCGATCTCGATCCCGCGAAAT
